Addgene plasmid #133308: pGL4-eIF3B
Purpose: Expression of luciferase driven by eIF3B promoter region
Depositing lab: Josep Domingo-Domenech. Depositing organization: Thomas Jefferson University. Publication: Master transcription factor reprograming unleashes selective translation promoting castration resistance and immune evasion in lethal prostate cancer. Santasusagna S, Zhu S, Jawalagatti V, Carceles-Cordon M, Ertel A, Garcia-Longarte S, Song WM, Fujiwara N, Li P, Mendizabal I, Petrylak DP, Kelly WK, Reddy EP, Wang L, Schiewer MJ, Lujambio A, Karnes J, Knudsen KE, Cordon-Cardo C, Dong H, Huang H, Carracedo A, Hoshida Y, Rodriguez-Bravo V, Domingo-Domenech J. Cancer Discov. 2023 Sep 7. doi: 10.1158/2159-8290.CD-23-0306. PubMed 37676710.
Backbone
  Vector backbone: pGL4.10
  Backbone manufacturer: promega
  Backbone size w/o insert (bp): 4242
  Total vector size (bp): 5829
  Vector type: Mammalian Expression, Luciferase
Growth in bacteria
  Bacterial resistance: Ampicillin, 100 μg/mL
  Growth temperature: 37°C
  Growth strain: DH5alpha
  Copy number: Unknown
Gene/Insert
  Gene/Insert name: eIF3B promoter (alt name: PRT1; EIF3S9; EIF3-ETA; EIF3-P110; EIF3-P116)
  Species: H. sapiens (human)
  Insert size (bp): 1612
  GenBank ID: NM_003751 NM_001037283
  Entrez Gene: EIF3B (a.k.a. EIF3-ETA, EIF3-P110, EIF3-P116, EIF3S9, PRT1)
  Promoter: eIF3B
  Cloning method: Restriction Enzyme; 5′ cloning site NheI (not destroyed); 3′ cloning site BglII (not destroyed)
  Sequencing primers: 5′ 5′-d(CTAGCAAAATAGGCTGTCCC)-3 or ' 5′-d(GACGATAGTCATGCCCCGCG)-3
Resource information
  A portion of this plasmid was derived from a plasmid made by: genscript
Terms and licenses: Academic/Nonprofit Terms; Industry Terms: Not Available to Industry
How to cite: pGL4-eIF3B was a gift from Josep Domingo-Domenech (Addgene plasmid # 133308 ; http://n2t.net/addgene:133308 ; RRID:Addgene_133308)
