[The description below was written by a language model from this plasmid's Addgene catalogue record and pLannotate feature annotations shown in this document.]
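Description:
pGL4-eIF3B is a promoter-reporter plasmid built on the Promega pGL4.10 backbone, a promoterless firefly luciferase vector intended for transfection into mammalian cells. It is propagated in E. coli through a high-copy ColE1/pUC-type origin and selected with ampicillin via the β-lactamase (AmpR) gene. The complete construct is 5,829 bp, of which about 1.6 kb is insert.

The insert is a human EIF3B promoter region cloned between the NheI and BglII sites of the multiple cloning region, both of which remain intact, placing it directly upstream of the synthetic luc2 firefly luciferase coding sequence. The feature table shows a short EIF3B coding fragment at the 3′ end of the insert, suggesting that the cloned region extends past the transcription start into the beginning of the EIF3B open reading frame. The small C14orf178 and C8orf17 matches within the insert, like the large T antigen and TcR fragments in the backbone, are most likely incidental similarity hits from automated annotation rather than functional elements. Luciferase transcripts are terminated by the SV40 late polyadenylation signal. A synthetic poly(A) signal and an RNA polymerase II transcriptional pause site lie upstream of the cloning region, where they limit read-through transcription from the backbone, so that luciferase signal reflects activity of the inserted promoter.

The plasmid is used to measure transcriptional activity of the EIF3B promoter in luciferase assays, for example to test how transcription factors or cellular states regulate this translation initiation factor gene. The associated work concerns translational control in prostate cancer. Part of the plasmid was derived from commercially synthesized material.
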