Features (pLannotate 1.2.2; 12 found; start..end, strand, type, name):
      1..92      +  misc_feature   pause site: RNA polymerase II transcriptional pause signal from the human α2 globin gene
     95..265     +  CDS            C14orf178 (fragment): CN178_HUMAN - Experimental evidence at transcript level: Swiss-Prot protein existence level 2. From Homo sapiens (Human).
    467..556     -  CDS            C8orf17 (fragment): MOST1_HUMAN - Experimental evidence at protein level: Swiss-Prot protein existence level 1. May be involved in cell survival, proliferation and progression of cancer cells. From Homo sapiens (Human).
   1578..1730    +  CDS            EIF3B (fragment): EIF3B_HUMAN - Also known as EIF3S9 From Homo sapiens (Human).
   1779..3431    +  CDS            luciferase: firefly luciferase synthetic luc2 version of the luciferase gene
   3475..3596    -  polyA_signal   SV40 poly(A) signal: SV40 polyadenylation signal
   3619..3687    -  CDS            large T antigen (fragment): large T antigen from SV40 (simian virus 40)
   3703..3835    +  CDS            TcR (fragment): tetracycline efflux protein; tet; confers resistance to tetracycline
   4015..4603    -  rep_origin     ori: high-copy-number ColE1/pMB1/pBR322/pUC origin of replication
   4803..5663    -  CDS            AmpR: β-lactamase confers resistance to ampicillin, carbenicillin, and related antibiotics
   5664..5705    -  promoter       AmpR promoter (fragment): bla
   5768..5816    +  polyA_signal   poly(A) signal: synthetic polyadenylation signal
>Addgene plasmid #133308 | pGL4-eIF3B | addgene full sequence | sequence record 260254 | Addgene NGS Result
AACATACGCTCTCCATCAAAACAAAACGAAACAAAACAAACTAGCAAAATAGGCTGTCCCCAGTGCAAGT
GCAGGTGCCAGAACATTTCTCTGGCCTAACTGGCCGGTACCTGAGCTCGCTAGCACAGGGTCTCGCTATG
TTGCCCTGACTGGTCTTGAACTCTTGGGCTCAAGTGATCCTCCTGTCTTGGCCTCCCAAAGTACTGGGAA
GAGAGGTGTGAGCCACCGCGCAGGGCCTAGCCATTTTAATATGAAGTTTAGTATACAGTTCAGTGGCATC
AAGTACATTCACCATGTTGTACCATCACCACCGTCATCTCCAAAACGTTCTCATCCTCCCAAATTGAAGG
TCCGTCCCCGATAAACACTCCCCACTCTCCACCCCAGCCTCTGGGTACCACCTGTTTTATTTATTTATTT
AATTTTCGTAGAGATGAGGGCTGGCGTGCGGGGGGTGGTGGTGCTATGTTGGCAAGGCTGGTCTCCAACT
CCTAAGCTCAAGCGATCTTCCCACCTCAGCCTCCCAAAGTGCTGGGATAACAGGCGTGATCCACTGGGTT
GTTTTCTAGGATGATTAAGACATCCCCCAACCAGTGGTTGTCCTCCACTCCGGCAAAAAACAAGATAGAA
GCCACATGCACCCAATGCCCGTCCCGTGAGCACCCGCGCAGAGCGAACCGCTCCGGTCCCTCCGGAGTCA
GCCTCGAGCTCCACGCGGCGAGGACCCGCCCCCGCCCCCACGTGACCCGCGCTGTCCCGCGCTGAAGGCG
GCGGCCTCGGATGGACTGAACCACTGTGAAAGCCCGAATGGGGGGAAACAGGCAGTGACGGCCGCTAGGG
AAGGACTGGGGGTAAGCGATTAAAGAAACTTCCATACATTTTTGTATCGCGCCAGGCAGTCGTCCTTCTA
GTCGTGTGGGCCCTCTCTGGCTCGCCCCGAATTCCTTTTCTATTTTGAAGTAGTCTGTCCTTTTGCTCAG
TCAGTAGGCGAGTCCAAGTGACAGACACGGACAGGGGGGACTTTAGTAACGTAAACTAAACGGTTTCCCT
AGCGAAAGGCTCAGACGCCCTGAGCAATCGCCTGTTGAGTCTCCACTCTTCCAGGGTATTAACTGTTGAG
TTAGAGGACATTTTCCTAGCATTCCGGGTACTAAAATCATTTCTTGTCCCCGCCTTCAGCTCCACAAATA
GTTCAGTCCCGCCCCGCAGCGTCCGACGGGAAAGGAAAGGGGGAGGACGCCATGTTGGACGGAACCATCT
GCTGCCACACATGGGGTGGTCAATGCTCCCATGAGTTTACTGATGCACAGAAACAACCTTGCTGAATGGA
ATTAAGCACTTTCTTGTCACAAATATATCAGTTTGATGATTTTCGGGCGCGGTCTTGTGGATGCGAGTCC
TCTCAGGGTCGTTCGTGAGGCCCCAGGGCGTGGGTGCGCCCCCCGCCCCGCGGCCTTGGTGCGGCCTCCC
CGTCGCACGCACATGGCTGGGCTGTAGCCGTCGCGGCGCGCGGTGCGGCCTGGGAGAGTCGGAAGCGCGG
CGGCCGCGGAGCCCTGCGAGTAGGCAGCGTTGGGCCCATGCAGGACGCGGAGAACGTGGCGGTGCCCGAG
GCGGCCGAGGAGCGCGCCGAGCCCGGCCAGCAGCAGCCGGCCGCCGAGCCGCCGCCAGCCGAGGGGCTGC
TGCGGCCCGCGGGGCCCGGCGCTCCGGAGGCCGCGGGGACCGAGAGATCTGGCCTCGGCGGCCAAGCTTG
GCAATCCGGTACTGTTGGTAAAGCCACCATGGAAGATGCCAAAAACATTAAGAAGGGCCCAGCGCCATTC
TACCCACTCGAAGACGGGACCGCCGGCGAGCAGCTGCACAAAGCCATGAAGCGCTACGCCCTGGTGCCCG
GCACCATCGCCTTTACCGACGCACATATCGAGGTGGACATTACCTACGCCGAGTACTTCGAGATGAGCGT
TCGGCTGGCAGAAGCTATGAAGCGCTATGGGCTGAATACAAACCATCGGATCGTGGTGTGCAGCGAGAAT
AGCTTGCAGTTCTTCATGCCCGTGTTGGGTGCCCTGTTCATCGGTGTGGCTGTGGCCCCAGCTAACGACA
TCTACAACGAGCGCGAGCTGCTGAACAGCATGGGCATCAGCCAGCCCACCGTCGTATTCGTGAGCAAGAA
AGGGCTGCAAAAGATCCTCAACGTGCAAAAGAAGCTACCGATCATACAAAAGATCATCATCATGGATAGC
AAGACCGACTACCAGGGCTTCCAAAGCATGTACACCTTCGTGACTTCCCATTTGCCACCCGGCTTCAACG
AGTACGACTTCGTGCCCGAGAGCTTCGACCGGGACAAAACCATCGCCCTGATCATGAACAGTAGTGGCAG
TACCGGATTGCCCAAGGGCGTAGCCCTACCGCACCGCACCGCTTGTGTCCGATTCAGTCATGCCCGCGAC
CCCATCTTCGGCAACCAGATCATCCCCGACACCGCTATCCTCAGCGTGGTGCCATTTCACCACGGCTTCG
GCATGTTCACCACGCTGGGCTACTTGATCTGCGGCTTTCGGGTCGTGCTCATGTACCGCTTCGAGGAGGA
GCTATTCTTGCGCAGCTTGCAAGACTATAAGATTCAATCTGCCCTGCTGGTGCCCACACTATTTAGCTTC
TTCGCTAAGAGCACTCTCATCGACAAGTACGACCTAAGCAACTTGCACGAGATCGCCAGCGGCGGGGCGC
CGCTCAGCAAGGAGGTAGGTGAGGCCGTGGCCAAACGCTTCCACCTACCAGGCATCCGCCAGGGCTACGG
CCTGACAGAAACAACCAGCGCCATTCTGATCACCCCCGAAGGGGACGACAAGCCTGGCGCAGTAGGCAAG
GTGGTGCCCTTCTTCGAGGCTAAGGTGGTGGACTTGGACACCGGTAAGACACTGGGTGTGAACCAGCGCG
GCGAGCTGTGCGTCCGTGGCCCCATGATCATGAGCGGCTACGTTAACAACCCCGAGGCTACAAACGCTCT
CATCGACAAGGACGGCTGGCTGCACAGCGGCGACATCGCCTACTGGGACGAGGACGAGCACTTCTTCATC
GTGGACCGGCTGAAGAGCCTGATCAAATACAAGGGCTACCAGGTAGCCCCAGCCGAACTGGAGAGCATCC
TGCTGCAACACCCCAACATCTTCGACGCCGGGGTCGCCGGCCTGCCCGACGACGATGCCGGCGAGCTGCC
CGCCGCAGTCGTCGTGCTGGAACACGGTAAAACCATGACCGAGAAGGAGATCGTGGACTATGTGGCCAGC
CAGGTTACAACCGCCAAGAAGCTGCGCGGTGGTGTTGTGTTCGTGGACGAGGTGCCTAAAGGACTGACCG
GCAAGTTGGACGCCCGCAAGATCCGCGAGATTCTCATTAAGGCCAAGAAGGGCGGCAAGATCGCCGTGTA
ATAATTCTAGAGTCGGGGCGGCCGGCCGCTTCGAGCAGACATGATAAGATACATTGATGAGTTTGGACAA
ACCACAACTAGAATGCAGTGAAAAAAATGCTTTATTTGTGAAATTTGTGATGCTATTGCTTTATTTGTAA
CCATTATAAGCTGCAATAAACAAGTTAACAACAACAATTGCATTCATTTTATGTTTCAGGTTCAGGGGGA
GGTGTGGGAGGTTTTTTAAAGCAAGTAAAACCTCTACAAATGTGGTAAAATCGATAAGGATCCGTCGACC
GATGCCCTTGAGAGCCTTCAACCCAGTCAGCTCCTTCCGGTGGGCGCGGGGCATGACTATCGTCGCCGCA
CTTATGACTGTCTTCTTTATCATGCAACTCGTAGGACAGGTGCCGGCAGCGCTCTTCCGCTTCCTCGCTC
ACTGACTCGCTGCGCTCGGTCGTTCGGCTGCGGCGAGCGGTATCAGCTCACTCAAAGGCGGTAATACGGT
TATCCACAGAATCAGGGGATAACGCAGGAAAGAACATGTGAGCAAAAGGCCAGCAAAAGGCCAGGAACCG
TAAAAAGGCCGCGTTGCTGGCGTTTTTCCATAGGCTCCGCCCCCCTGACGAGCATCACAAAAATCGACGC
TCAAGTCAGAGGTGGCGAAACCCGACAGGACTATAAAGATACCAGGCGTTTCCCCCTGGAAGCTCCCTCG
TGCGCTCTCCTGTTCCGACCCTGCCGCTTACCGGATACCTGTCCGCCTTTCTCCCTTCGGGAAGCGTGGC
GCTTTCTCATAGCTCACGCTGTAGGTATCTCAGTTCGGTGTAGGTCGTTCGCTCCAAGCTGGGCTGTGTG
CACGAACCCCCCGTTCAGCCCGACCGCTGCGCCTTATCCGGTAACTATCGTCTTGAGTCCAACCCGGTAA
GACACGACTTATCGCCACTGGCAGCAGCCACTGGTAACAGGATTAGCAGAGCGAGGTATGTAGGCGGTGC
TACAGAGTTCTTGAAGTGGTGGCCTAACTACGGCTACACTAGAAGAACAGTATTTGGTATCTGCGCTCTG
CTGAAGCCAGTTACCTTCGGAAAAAGAGTTGGTAGCTCTTGATCCGGCAAACAAACCACCGCTGGTAGCG
GTGGTTTTTTTGTTTGCAAGCAGCAGATTACGCGCAGAAAAAAAGGATCTCAAGAAGATCCTTTGATCTT
TTCTACGGGGTCTGACGCTCAGTGGAACGAAAACTCACGTTAAGGGATTTTGGTCATGAGATTATCAAAA
AGGATCTTCACCTAGATCCTTTTAAATTAAAAATGAAGTTTTAAATCAATCTAAAGTATATATGAGTAAA
CTTGGTCTGACAGCGGCCGCAAATGCTAAACCACTGCAGTGGTTACCAGTGCTTGATCAGTGAGGCACCG
ATCTCAGCGATCTGCCTATTTCGTTCGTCCATAGTGGCCTGACTCCCCGTCGTGTAGATCACTACGATTC
GTGAGGGCTTACCATCAGGCCCCAGCGCAGCAATGATGCCGCGAGAGCCGCGTTCACCGGCCCCCGATTT
GTCAGCAATGAACCAGCCAGCAGGGAGGGCCGAGCGAAGAAGTGGTCCTGCTACTTTGTCCGCCTCCATC
CAGTCTATGAGCTGCTGTCGTGATGCTAGAGTAAGAAGTTCGCCAGTGAGTAGTTTCCGAAGAGTTGTGG
CCATTGCTACTGGCATCGTGGTATCACGCTCGTCGTTCGGTATGGCTTCGTTCAACTCTGGTTCCCAGCG
GTCAAGCCGGGTCACATGATCACCCATATTATGAAGAAATGCAGTCAGCTCCTTAGGGCCTCCGATCGTT
GTCAGAAGTAAGTTGGCCGCGGTGTTGTCGCTCATGGTAATGGCAGCACTACACAATTCTCTTACCGTCA
TGCCATCCGTAAGATGCTTTTCCGTGACCGGCGAGTACTCAACCAAGTCGTTTTGTGAGTAGTGTATACG
GCGACCAAGCTGCTCTTGCCCGGCGTCTATACGGGACAACACCGCGCCACATAGCAGTACTTTGAAAGTG
CTCATCATCGGGAATCGTTCTTCGGGGCGGAAAGACTCAAGGATCTTGCCGCTATTGAGATCCAGTTCGA
TATAGCCCACTCTTGCACCCAGTTGATCTTCAGCATCTTTTACTTTCACCAGCGTTTCGGGGTGTGCAAA
AACAGGCAAGCAAAATGCCGCAAAGAAGGGAATGAGTGCGACACGAAAATGTTGGATGCTCATACTCGTC
CTTTTTCAATATTATTGAAGCATTTATCAGGGTTACTAGTACGTCTCTCAAGGATAAGTAAGTAATATTA
AGGTACGGGAGGTATTGGACAGGCCGCAATAAAATATCTTTATTTTCATTACATCTGTGTGTTGGTTTTT
TGTGTGAATCGATAGTACT
