>Addgene plasmid #133308 | pGL4-eIF3B | depositor partial sequence | sequence record 256201 | eIF3B promoter
ACAGGGTCTCGCTATGTTGCCCTGACTGGTCTTGAACTCTTGGGCTCAAGTGATCCTCCTGTCTTGGCCT
CCCAAAGTACTGGGAAGAGAGGTGTGAGCCACCGCGCAGGGCCTAGCCATTTTAATATGAAGTTTAGTAT
ACAGTTCAGTGGCATCAAGTACATTCACCATGTTGTACCATCACCACCGTCATCTCCAAAACGTTCTCAT
CCTCCCAAATTGAAGGTCCGTCCCCGATAAACACTCCCCACTCTCCACCCCAGCCTCTGGGTACCACCTG
TTTTATTTATTTATTTAATTTTCGTAGAGATGAGGGCTGGCGTGCGGGGGGTGGTGGTGCTATGTTGGCA
AGGCTGGTCTCCAACTCCTAAGCTCAAGCGATCTTCCCACCTCAGCCTCCCAAAGTGCTGGGATAACAGG
CGTGATCCACTGGGTTGTTTTCTAGGATGATTAAGACATCCCCCAACCAGTGGTTGTCCTCCACTCCGGC
AAAAAACAAGATAGAAGCCACATGCACCCAATGCCCGTCCCGTGAGCACCCGCGCAGAGCGAACCGCTCC
GGTCCCTCCGGAGTCAGCCTCGAGCTCCACGCGGCGAGGACCCGCCCCCGCCCCCACGTGACCCGCGCTG
TCCCGCGCTGAAGGCGGCGGCCTCGGATGGACTGAACCACTGTGAAAGCCCGAATGGGGGGAAACAGGCA
GTGACGGCCGCTAGGGAAGGACTGGGGGTAAGCGATTAAAGAAACTTCCATACATTTTTGTATCGCGCCA
GGCAGTCGTCCTTCTAGTCGTGTGGGCCCTCTCTGGCTCGCCCCGAATTCCTTTTCTATTTTGAAGTAGT
CTGTCCTTTTGCTCAGTCAGTAGGCGAGTCCAAGTGACAGACACGGACAGGGGGGACTTTAGTAACGTAA
ACTAAACGGTTTCCCTAGCGAAAGGCTCAGACGCCCTGAGCAATCGCCTGTTGAGTCTCCACTCTTCCAG
GGTATTAACTGTTGAGTTAGAGGACATTTTCCTAGCATTCCGGGTACTAAAATCATTTCTTGTCCCCGCC
TTCAGCTCCACAAATAGTTCAGTCCCGCCCCGCAGCGTCCGACGGGAAAGGAAAGGGGGAGGACGCCATG
TTGGACGGAACCATCTGCTGCCACACATGGGGTGGTCAATGCTCCCATGAGTTTACTGATGCACAGAAAC
AACCTTGCTGAATGGAATTAAGCACTTTCTTGTCACAAATATATCAGTTTGATGATTTTCGGGCGCGGTC
TTGTGGATGCGAGTCCTCTCAGGGTCGTTCGTGAGGCCCCAGGGCGTGGGTGCGCCCCCCGCCCCGCGGC
CTTGGTGCGGCCTCCCCGTCGCACGCACATGGCTGGGCTGTAGCCGTCGCGGCGCGCGGTGCGGCCTGGG
AGAGTCGGAAGCGCGGCGGCCGCGGAGCCCTGCGAGTAGGCAGCGTTGGGCCCATGCAGGACGCGGAGAA
CGTGGCGGTGCCCGAGGCGGCCGAGGAGCGCGCCGAGCCCGGCCAGCAGCAGCCGGCCGCCGAGCCGCCG
CCAGCCGAGGGGCTGCTGCGGCCCGCGGGGCCCGGCGCTCCGGAGGCCGCGGGGACCGAG
